>Addgene plasmid #54363 | LIIbeta R 4-5 | depositor full sequence | sequence record 84583 | Full Sequence
ACTAAGCTGCCGGGTTTGAAACACGGATGATCTCGCGGAGGGTAGCATGTTGATTGTAACGATGACAGAG
CGTTGCTGCCTGTGATCAATTCGGGCACGAACCCAGTGGACATAAGCCTGTTCGGTTCGTAAGCTGTAAT
GCAAGTAGCGTATGCGCTCACGCAACTGGTCCAGAACCTTGACCGAACGCAGCGGTGGTAACGGCGCAGT
GGCGGTTTTCATGGCTTGTTATGACTGTTTTTTTGGGGTACAGTCTATGCCTCGGGCATCCAAGCAGCAA
GCGCGTTACGCCGTGGGTCGATGTTTGATGTTATGGAGCAGCAACGATGTTACGCAGCAGGGCAGTCGCC
CTAAAACAAAGTTAAACATCATGGGGGAAGCGGTGATCGCCGAAGTATCGACTCAACTATCAGAGGTAGT
TGGCGTCATCGAGCGCCATCTCGAACCGACGTTGCTGGCCGTACATTTGTACGGCTCCGCAGTGGATGGC
GGCCTGAAGCCACACAGTGATATTGATTTGCTGGTTACGGTGACCGTAAGGCTTGATGAAACAACGCGGC
GAGCTTTGATCAACGACCTTTTGGAAACTTCGGCTTCCCCTGGAGAGAGCGAGATTCTCCGCGCTGTAGA
AGTCACCATTGTTGTGCACGACGACATCATTCCGTGGCGTTATCCAGCTAAGCGCGAACTGCAATTTGGA
GAATGGCAGCGCAATGACATTCTTGCAGGTATCTTCGAGCCAGCCACGATCGACATTGATCTGGCTATCT
TGCTGACAAAAGCAAGAGAACATAGCGTTGCCTTGGTAGGTCCAGCGGCGGAGGAACTCTTTGATCCGGT
TCCTGAACAGGATCTATTTGAGGCGCTAAATGAAACCTTAACGCTATGGAACTCGCCGCCCGACTGGGCT
GGCGATGAGCGAAATGTAGTGCTTACGTTGTCCCGCATTTGGTACAGCGCAGTAACCGGCAAAATCGCGC
CGAAGGATGTCGCTGCCGACTGGGCAATGGAGCGCCTGCCGGCCCAGTATCAGCCCGTCATACTTGAAGC
TAGACAGGCTTATCTTGGACAAGAAGAAGATCGCTTGGCCTCGCGCGCAGATCAGTTGGAAGAATTTGTC
CACTACGTGAAAGGCGAGATCACCAAGGTAGTCGGCAAATAATGTCTAGCTAGAAATTCGTTCAAGCCGA
CGCCGCTTCGCGGCGCGGCTTAACTCAAGCGTTAGATGCACTAAGCACATAATTGCTCACAGCCAAACTA
TCAGGTCAAGTCTGCTTTTATTATTTTTAAGCGTGCATAATAAGCCCTACACAAATTGGGAGATATATCA
TGCATGACCAAAATCCCTTAACGTGAGTTTTCGTTCCACTGAGCGTCAGACCCCGTAGAAAAGATCAAAG
GATCTTCTGCCGGTAACATGAGCAAAGTCTGCCGCCTTACAACGGCTCTCCCGCTGACGCCGTCCCGGAC
TGATGGGCTGCCTGTATCGAGTGGTGATTTTGTGCCGAGCTGCCGGTCGGGGAGCTGTTGGCTGGCTGGT
GGCAGGATATATTGTGGTGTAAACAAATTGACGCTTAGACGGATTACGGAAGACAATGTCGACATGAGAC
CAAAGCTGAACGAGAAACGTAAAATGATATAAATATCAATATATTAAATTAGATTTTGCATAAAAAACAG
ACTACATAATACTGTAAAACACAACATATCCAGTCACTATGGCGGCCCCTCGAGGGGCCGCATTAGGCAC
CCCAGGCTTTACACTTTATGCTTCCGGCTCGTATAATGTGTGGATTTTGAGTTAGGATCCGTCGAGATTT
TCAGGAGCTAAGGAAGCTAAAATGGAGAAAAAAATCACTGGATATACCACCGTTGATATATCCCAATGGC
ATCGTAAAGAACATTTTGAGGCATTTCAGTCAGTTGCTCAATGTACCTATAACCAGACCGTTCAGCTGGA
TATTACGGCCTTTTTAAAGACCGTAAAGAAAAATAAGCACAAGTTTTATCCGGCCTTTATTCACATTCTT
GCCCGCCTGATGAATGCTCATCCGGAATTCCGTATGGCAATGAAAGACGGTGAGCTGGTGATATGGGATA
GTGTTCACCCTTGTTACACCGTTTTCCATGAGCAAACTGAAACGTTTTCATCGCTCTGGAGTGAATACCA
CGACGATTTCCGGCAGTTTCTACACATATATTCGCAAGATGTGGCGTGTTACGGTGAAAACCTGGCCTAT
TTCCCTAAAGGGTTTATTGAGAATATGTTTTTCGTGTCAGCCAATCCCTGGGTGAGTTTCACCAGTTTTG
ATTTAAACGTGGCCAATATGGACAACTTCTTCGCCCCCGTTTTCACCATGGGCAAATATTATACGCAAGG
CGACAAGGTGCTGATGCCGCTGGCGATTCAGGTTCATCATGCCGTTTGTGATGGCTTCCATGTCGGCAGA
ATGCTTAATGAATTACAACAGTACTGCGATGAGTGGCAGGGCGGGGCGTAATCTAGAGGATCCGGCTTAC
TAAAAGCCAGATAACAGTATGCGTATTTGCGCGCTGATTTTTGCGGTATAAGAATATATACTGATATGTA
TACCCGAAGTATGTCAAAAAGAGGTATGCTATGAAGCAGCGTATTACAGTGACAGTTGACAGCGACAGCT
ATCAGTTGCTCAAGGCATATATGATGTCAATATCTCCGGTCTGGTAAGCACAACCATGCAGAATGAAGCC
CGTCGTCTGCGTGCCGAACGCTGGAAAGCGGAAAATCAGGAAGGGATGGCTGAGGTCGCCCGGTTTATTG
AAATGAACGGCTCTTTTGCTGACGAGAACAGGGGCTGGTGAAATGCAGTTTAAGGTTTACACCTATAAAA
GAGAGAGCCGTTATCGTCTGTTTGTGGATGTACAGAGTGATATTATTGACACGCCCGGGCGACGGATGGT
GATCCCCCTGGCCAGTGCACGTCTGCTGTCAGATAAAGTCCCCCGTGAACTTTACCCGGTGGTGCATATC
GGGGATGAAAGCTGGCGCATGATGACCACCGATATGGCCAGTGTGCCGGTTTCCGTTATCGGGGAAGAAG
TGGCTGATCTCAGCCACCGCGAAAATGACATCAAAAACGCCATTAACCTGATGTTCTGGGGAATATAAAT
GTCAGGCTCCCTTATACACAGCCAGTCTGCAGGTCGACGGTCTCACCGCTGAGTTGTCTTCTCTGGTTTA
AACTATCAGTGTTTGACAGGATATATTGGCGGGTAAACCTAAGAGAAAAGAGCGTTTATTAGAATAATCG
GATATTTAAAAGGGCGTGAAAAGGTTTATCCGTTCGTCCATTTGTATGTGCATGCCAACCACAGGGTTCC
CCTCGGGATCAAAGTACTTTGATCCAACCCCTCCGCTGCTATAGTGCAGTCGGCTTCTGACGTTCAGTGC
AGCCTTCTTCTGAAAACGACATGTCGCACAAGTCCTAAGTTACGCGACAGGCTGCCGCCCTGCCCTTTTC
CTGGCGTTTTCTTGTCGCGTGTTTTAGTCGCATAAAGTAGAATACTTGCGACTAGAACCGGAGACATTAC
GCCATGAACAAGAGCGCCGCCGCTGGCCTGCTGGGCTATGCCCGCGTCAGCACCGACGACCAGGACTTGA
CCAACCAACGGGCCGAACTGCACGCGGCCGGCTGCACCAAGCTGTTTTCCGAGAAGATCACCGGCACCAG
GCGCGACCGCCCGGAGCTGGCCAGGATGCTTGACCACCTACGCCCTGGCGACGTTGTGACAGTGACCAGG
CTAGACCGCCTGGCCCGCAGCACCCGCGACCTACTGGACATTGCCGAGCGCATCCAGGAGGCCGGCGCGG
GCCTGCGTAGCCTGGCAGAGCCGTGGGCCGACACCACCACGCCGGCCGGCCGCATGGTGTTGACCGTGTT
CGCCGGCATTGCCGAGTTCGAGCGTTCCCTAATCATCGACCGCACCCGGAGCGGGCGCGAGGCCGCCAAG
GCCCGAGGCGTGAAGTTTGGCCCCCGCCCTACCCTCACCCCGGCACAGATCGCGCACGCCCGCGAGCTGA
TCGACCAGGAAGGCCGCACCGTGAAAGAGGCGGCTGCACTGCTTGGCGTGCATCGCTCGACCCTGTACCG
CGCACTTGAGCGCAGCGAGGAAGTGACGCCCACCGAGGCCAGGCGGCGCGGTGCCTTCCGTGAGGACGCA
TTGACCGAGGCCGACGCCCTGGCGGCCGCCGAGAATGAACGCCAAGAGGAACAAGCATGAAACCGCACCA
GGACGGCCAGGACGAACCGTTTTTCATTACCGAAGAGATCGAGGCGGAGATGATCGCGGCCGGGTACGTG
TTCGAGCCGCCCGCGCACATCTCAACCGTGCGGCTGCATGAAATCCTGGCCGGTTTGTCTGATGCCAAGC
TGGCGGCCTGGCCGGCCAGCTTGGCCGCTGAAGAAACCGAGCGCCGCCGTCTAAAAAGGTGATGTGTATT
TGAGTAAAACAGCTTGCGTCATGCGGTCGCTGCGTATATGATGCGATGAGTAAATAAACAAATACGCAAG
GGGAACGCATGAAGGTTATCGCTGTACTTAACCAGAAAGGCGGGTCAGGCAAGACGACCATCGCAACCCA
TCTAGCCCGCGCCCTGCAACTCGCCGGGGCCGATGTTCTGTTAGTCGATTCCGATCCCCAGGGCAGTGCC
CGCGATTGGGCGGCCGTGCGGGAAGATCAACCGCTAACCGTTGTCGGCATCGACCGCCCGACGATTGACC
GCGACGTGAAGGCCATCGGCCGGCGCGACTTCGTAGTGATCGACGGAGCGCCCCAGGCGGCGGACTTGGC
TGTGTCCGCGATCAAGGCAGCCGACTTCGTGCTGATTCCGGTGCAGCCAAGCCCTTACGACATATGGGCC
ACCGCCGACCTGGTGGAGCTGGTTAAGCAGCGCATTGAGGTCACGGATGGAAGGCTACAAGCGGCCTTTG
TCGTGTCGCGGGCGATCAAAGGCACGCGCATCGGCGGTGAGGTTGCCGAGGCGCTGGCCGGGTACGAGCT
GCCCATTCTTGAGTCCCGTATCACGCAGCGCGTGAGCTACCCAGGCACTGCCGCCGCCGGCACAACCGTT
CTTGAATCAGAACCCGAGGGCGACGCTGCCCGCGAGGTCCAGGCGCTGGCCGCTGAAATTAAATCAAAAC
TCATTTGAGTTAATGAGGTAAAGAGAAAATGAGCAAAAGCACAAACACGCTAAGTGCCGGCCGTCCGAGC
GCACGCAGCAGCAAGGCTGCAACGTTGGCCAGCCTGGCAGACACGCCAGCCATGAAGCGGGTCAACTTTC
AGTTGCCGGCGGAGGATCACACCAAGCTGAAGATGTACGCGGTACGCCAAGGCAAGACCATTACCGAGCT
GCTATCTGAATACATCGCGCAGCTACCAGAGTAAATGAGCAAATGAATAAATGAGTAGATGAATTTTAGC
GGCTAAAGGAGGCGGCATGGAAAATCAAGAACAACCAGGCACCGACGCCGTGGAATGCCCCATGTGTGGA
GGAACGGGCGGTTGGCCAGGCGTAAGCGGCTGGGTTGCCTGCCGGCCCTGCAATGGCACTGGAACCCCCA
AGCCCGAGGAATCGGCGTGAGCGGTCGCAAACCATCCGGCCCGGTACAAATCGGCGCGGCGCTGGGTGAT
GACCTGGTGGAGAAGTTGAAGGCCGCGCAGGCCGCCCAGCGGCAACGCATCGAGGCAGAAGCACGCCCCG
GTGAATCGTGGCAAGCGGCCGCTGATCGAATCCGCAAAGAATCCCGGCAACCGCCGGCAGCCGGTGCGCC
GTCGATTAGGAAGCCGCCCAAGGGCGACGAGCAACCAGATTTTTTCGTTCCGATGCTCTATGACGTGGGC
ACCCGCGATAGTCGCAGCATCATGGACGTGGCCGTTTTCCGTCTGTCGAAGCGTGACCGACGAGCTGGCG
AGGTGATCCGCTACGAGCTTCCAGACGGGCACGTAGAGGTTTCCGCAGGGCCGGCCGGCATGGCCAGTGT
GTGGGATTACGACCTGGTACTGATGGCGGTTTCCCATCTAACCGAATCCATGAACCGATACCGGGAAGGG
AAGGGAGACAAGCCCGGCCGCGTGTTCCGTCCACACGTTGCGGACGTACTCAAGTTCTGCCGGCGAGCCG
ATGGCGGAAAGCAGAAAGACGACCTGGTAGAAACCTGCATTCGGTTAAACACCACGCACGTTGCCATGCA
GCGTACGAAGAAGGCCAAGAACGGCCGCCTGGTGACGGTATCCGAGGGTGAAGCCTTGATTAGCCGCTAC
AAGATCGTAAAGAGCGAAACCGGGCGGCCGGAGTACATCGAGATCGAGCTAGCTGATTGGATGTACCGCG
AGATCACAGAAGGCAAGAACCCGGACGTGCTGACGGTTCACCCCGATTACTTTTTGATCGATCCCGGCAT
CGGCCGTTTTCTCTACCGCCTGGCACGCCGCGCCGCAGGCAAGGCAGAAGCCAGATGGTTGTTCAAGACG
ATCTACGAACGCAGTGGCAGCGCCGGAGAGTTCAAGAAGTTCTGTTTCACCGTGCGCAAGCTGATCGGGT
CAAATGACCTGCCGGAGTACGATTTGAAGGAGGAGGCGGGGCAGGCTGGCCCGATCCTAGTCATGCGCTA
CCGCAACCTGATCGAGGGCGAAGCATCCGCCGGTTCCTAATGTACGGAGCAGATGCTAGGGCAAATTGCC
CTAGCAGGGGAAAAAGGTCGAAAAGGACTCTTTCCTGTGGATAGCACGTACATTGGGAACCCAAAGCCGT
ACATTGGGAACCGGAACCCGTACATTGGGAACCCAAAGCCGTACATTGGGAACCGGTCACACATGTAAGT
GACTGATATAAAAGAGAAAAAAGGCGATTTTTCCGCCTAAAACTCTTTAAAACTTATTAAAACTCTTAAA
ACCCGCCTGGCCTGTGCATAACTGTCTGGCCAGCGCACAGCCGAAGAGCTGCAAAAAGCGCCTACCCTTC
GGTCGCTGCGCTCCCTACGCCCCGCCGCTTCGCGTCGGCCTATCGCGGCCGCTGGCCGCTCAAAAATGGC
TGGCCTACGGCCAGGCAATCTACCAGGGCGCGGACAAGCCGCGCCGTCGCCACTCGACCGCCGGCGCCCA
CATCAAGGCACCCTGCCTCGCGCGTTTCGGTGATGACGGTGAAAACCTCTGACACATGCAGCTCCCGGAG
ACAGTCACAGCTTGTCTGTAAGCGGATGCCGGGAGCAGACAAGCCCGTCAGGGCGCGTCAGCGGGTGTTG
GCGGGTGTCGGGGCGCAGCCATGACCCAGTCACGTAGCGATAGCGGAGTGTATACTGGCTTAACTATGCG
GCATCAGAGCAGATTGTACTGAGAGTGCACCATATGCGGTGTGAAATACCGCACAGATGCGTAAGGAGAA
AATACCGCATCAGGCGCTCTTCCGCTTCCTCGCTCACTGACTCGCTGCGCTCGGTCGTTCGGCTGCGGCG
AGCGGTATCAGCTCACTCAAAGGCGGTAATACGGTTATCCACAGAATCAGGGGATAACGCAGGAAAGAAC
ATGTGAGCAAAAGGCCAGCAAAAGGCCAGGAACCGTAAAAAGGCCGCGTTGCTGGCGTTTTTCCATAGGC
TCCGCCCCCCTGACGAGCATCACAAAAATCGACGCTCAAGTCAGAGGTGGCGAAACCCGACAGGACTATA
AAGATACCAGGCGTTTCCCCCTGGAAGCTCCCTCGTGCGCTCTCCTGTTCCGACCCTGCCGCTTACCGGA
TACCTGTCCGCCTTTCTCCCTTCGGGAAGCGTGGCGCTTTCTCATAGCTCACGCTGTAGGTATCTCAGTT
CGGTGTAGGTCGTTCGCTCCAAGCTGGGCTGTGTGCACGAACCCCCCGTTCAGCCCGACCGCTGCGCCTT
ATCCGGTAACTATCGTCTTGAGTCCAACCCGGTAAGACACGACTTATCGCCACTGGCAGCAGCCACTGGT
AACAGGATTAGCAGAGCGAGGTATGTAGGCGGTGCTACAGAGTTCTTGAAGTGGTGGCCTAACTACGGCT
ACACTAGAAGGACAGTATTTGGTATCTGCGCTCTGCTGAAGCCAGTTACCTTCGGAAAAAGAGTTGGTAG
CTCTTGATCCGGCAAACAAACCACCGCTGGTAGCGGTGGTTTTTTTGTTTGCAAGCAGCAGATTACGCGC
AGAAAAAAAGGATCTCAAGAAGATCCTTTGATCTTTTCTACGGGGTCTGACGCTCATCGGAAGAACGGCA
Features (pLannotate 1.2.2; 18 found; start..end, strand, type, name):
    109..132     +  promoter       Pc promoter (fragment): intI1 (promoter lies within the coding sequence); class 1 integron promoter
    308..364     +  CDS            GmR (fragment): gentamycin acetyltransferase; aacC1; confers resistance to gentamycin
    375..1162    +  CDS            SmR (fragment): aminoglycoside adenylyltransferase (Murphy, 1985); aadA; confers resistance to spectinomycin and streptomycin
   1540..1564    +  misc_feature   LB T-DNA repeat: left border repeat from nopaline C58 T-DNA
   1612..1721    +  protein_bind   attR1 (fragment): mutant version of attR; recombination site for the Gateway® LR reaction LR Clonase™
   1758..1788    +  promoter       lac UV5 promoter: E. coli lac promoter with an "up" mutation
   1812..1841    +  promoter       cat promoter (fragment): promoter of the E. coli cat gene encoding chloramphenicol acetyltransferase
   1842..2498    +  CDS            cat: CAT_ECOLX - Experimental evidence at protein level: Swiss-Prot protein existence level 1. This enzyme is an effector of chloramphenicol resistance in bacteria. From Escherichia coli. This protein is used as a marker in many commonly used cloning vectors, such as pACYC184.
   2680..2838    +  CDS            ccdA (fragment): CCDA_ECO57 - Also known as H, letA. Experimental evidence at protein level: Swiss-Prot protein existence level 1. Antitoxin component of a type II toxin-antitoxin (TA) system which inhibits the post-segregational killing (PSK) of plasmid-free cells, also referred to as a plasmid addiction system. Binds to and blocks the activity of CcdB; will also remove bound CcdB protein from the CcdB-GyrA complex by forming a CcdA-CcdB complex, a process termed rejuvenation. Functions as a transcriptional corepressor for the ccdAB operon, repression also requires CcdB (By similarity). From Escherichia coli
   2843..3148    +  CDS            ccdB: CcdB, a bacterial toxin that poisons DNA gyrase; ccdB; Plasmids containing the ccdB gene cannot be propagated in standard E. coli strains.
   3234..3258    +  misc_feature   RB T-DNA repeat: right border repeat from nopaline C58 T-DNA
   3598..3999    +  CDS            Y4CG_SINFN (fragment): Protein inferred from homology: Swiss-Prot protein existence level 3. From Sinorhizobium fredii (strain NBRC 101917 / NGR234).
   4559..5188    +  CDS            pVS1 StaA: stability protein from the Pseudomonas plasmid pVS1 (Heeb et al., 2000)
   5617..6690    +  CDS            pVS1 RepA: replication protein from the Pseudomonas plasmid pVS1 (Heeb et al., 2000)
   6756..6950    +  rep_origin     pVS1 oriV: origin of replication for the Pseudomonas plasmid pVS1 (Heeb et al., 2000)
   7153..7192    +  CDS            rop (fragment): Rop protein, which maintains plasmids at low copy number; rop
   7294..7434    +  misc_feature   bom: basis of mobility region from pBR322
   7620..8208    -  rep_origin     ori: high-copy-number ColE1/pMB1/pBR322/pUC origin of replication
