[The description below was written by a language model from this plasmid's Addgene catalogue record and pLannotate feature annotations shown in this document.]
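Description:
LIIbeta R 4-5 is an empty binary plant expression vector of about 8.3 kb, built on the pCAMBIA-derived Xpre2-S backbone. It is one of the level II/level IV acceptor backbones of a modular type IIS (Golden Gate-style) assembly kit for multigene expression, gene silencing and silencing rescue in plants. It carries no gene of interest and no plant promoter or plant selection marker is annotated. Instead, the region between the nopaline-type left and right T-DNA border repeats holds a counter-selectable placeholder cassette.

That cassette consists of a chloramphenicol acetyltransferase gene with its own promoter, a partial ccdA remnant and an intact ccdB gene encoding the gyrase poison. Fragments of an attR1 site and a lac UV5 promoter lie upstream and are probably carried over from a Gateway-type source, although the record does not say so. According to the depositor, the cassette was inserted by Esp3I cut-ligation and is flanked by type IIS fusion sites. The "R 4-5" in the name presumably denotes orientation and assembly position, but the record does not define it. When assembled modules replace the cassette, ccdB is lost, so correct products can grow in standard E. coli strains while uncut backbone is eliminated. The empty vector itself must be kept in a ccdB-tolerant strain such as DB3.1.

Outside the T-DNA, an aadA gene provides spectinomycin/streptomycin resistance, preceded by integron promoter and gentamicin-resistance fragments. A high-copy ColE1/pMB1-type origin with the pBR322 bom site supports replication in E. coli. The pVS1 oriV, RepA and StaA functions allow stable maintenance in Agrobacterium, which can then deliver the assembled T-DNA into plant cells.
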