Addgene plasmid #54363: LIIbeta R 4-5
Purpose: (Empty Backbone)
Depositing lab: Martin Parniske. Depositing organization: Ludwig-Maximilians-Universitaet Muenchen (LMU). Publication: A modular plasmid assembly kit for multigene expression, gene silencing and silencing rescue in plants. Binder A, Lambert J, Morbitzer R, Popp C, Ott T, Lahaye T, Parniske M. PLoS One. 2014 Feb 13;9(2):e88218. doi: 10.1371/journal.pone.0088218. eCollection 2014. PubMed 24551083.
Backbone
  Vector backbone: Xpre2-S (pCAMBIA)
  Backbone manufacturer: CAMBIA
  Vector type: plant expression
Growth in bacteria
  Bacterial resistance: Chloramphenicol and Spectinomycin, 25 & 50 μg/mL
  Growth temperature: 37°C
  Growth strain: DB3.1
  Copy number: High Copy
Gene/Insert
  Gene/Insert name: None
Terms and licenses: Academic/Nonprofit Terms; Industry Terms: Not Available to Industry
Depositor comments: binary expression vector. LII/LIV backbone. ccdB cassettes (ccdB and chloramphenicol resistance gene) were added between the borders by Esp3I cut-ligation, flanked by appropriate type IIS fusion sites
How to cite: LIIbeta R 4-5 was a gift from Martin Parniske (Addgene plasmid # 54363 ; http://n2t.net/addgene:54363 ; RRID:Addgene_54363)
