>Addgene plasmid #54363 | LIIbeta R 4-5 | addgene partial sequence | sequence record 87777 | RB-F1 5'-ggataaaccttttcacgccc-3'
TTACCCGCCAATATATCCTGTCAAACACTGATAGTTTAAACCAGAGAAGACAACTCAGCGGTGAGACCGT
CGACCTGCAGACTGGCTGTGTATAAGGGAGCCTGACATTTATATTCCCCAGAACATCAGGTTAATGGCGT
TTTTGATGTCATTTTCGCGGTGGCTGAGATCAGCCACTTCTTCCCCGATAACGGAAACCGGCACACTGGC
CATATCGGTGGTCATCATGCGCCAGCTTTCATCCCCGATATGCACCACCGGGTAAAGTTCACGGGGGACT
TTATCTGACAGCAGACGTGCACTGGCCAGGGGGATCACCATCCGTCGCCCGGGCGTGTCAATAATATCAC
TCTGTACATCCACAAACAGACGATAACGGCTCTCTCTTTTATAGGTGTAAACCTTAAACTGCATTTCACC
AGCCCCTGTTCTCGTCAGCAAAAGAGCCGTTCATTTCAATAAACCGGGCGACCTCAGCCATCCCTTCCTG
ATTTTCCGCTTTCCAGCGTTCGGCACGCAGACGACGGGCTTCATTCTGCATGGTTGTGCTTACCAGACCG
GAGATATTGACATCATATATGCCTTGAGCAACTGATAGCTGTCGCTGTCAACTGTCACTGTAATACGCTG
CTTCATAGCATACCTCTTTTTGACATACTTCGGGTATACATATCAGTATATATT
