>Addgene plasmid #54363 | LIIbeta R 4-5 | addgene partial sequence | sequence record 87778 | LB-F1 5'-gtggtgtaaacaaattgacgc-3'
AACGAGAAACGTAAAATGATATAAATATCAATATATTAAATTAGATTTTGCATAAAAAACAGACTACATA
ATACTGTAAAACACAACATATCCAGTCACTATGGCGGCCCCTCGAGGGGCCGCATTAGGCACCCCAGGCT
TTACACTTTATGCTTCCGGCTCGTATAATGTGTGGATTTTGAGTTAGGATCCGTCGAGATTTTCAGGAGC
TAAGGAAGCTAAAATGGAGAAAAAAATCACTGGATATACCACCGTTGATATATCCCAATGGCATCGTAAA
GAACATTTTGAGGCATTTCAGTCAGTTGCTCAATGTACCTATAACCAGACCGTTCAGCTGGATATTACGG
CCTTTTTAAAGACCGTAAAGAAAAATAAGCACAAGTTTTATCCGGCCTTTATTCACATTCTTGCCCGCCT
GATGAATGCTCATCCGGAATTCCGTATGGCAATGAAAGACGGTGAGCTGGTGATATGGGATAGTGTTCAC
CCTTGTTACACCGTTTTCCATGAGCAAACTGAAACGTTTTCATCGCTCTGGAGTGAATACCACGACGATT
TCCGGCAGTTTCTACACATATATTCGCAAGATGTGGCGTGTTACGGTGAAAACCTGGCCTATTTCCCTAA
AGGGTTTATTGAGAATATGTTTTTCGTGTCAGCCAATCCCTGGGTGAGTTTCACCAGTTTTGATTTAAAC
GTGGCCAATATGGACAACTTCTTCGCCCCC
